Addgene plasmid #50510: pCFP Paxillin
Depositing lab: Kenneth Yamada. Depositing organization: National Institute of Dental and Craniofacial Research (NIDCR).
Backbone
  Vector backbone: pCFP NBC1
  Backbone manufacturer: Yamada lab
  Vector type: Mammalian Expression
Growth in bacteria
  Bacterial resistance: Kanamycin, 50 μg/mL
  Growth temperature: 37°C
  Growth strain: DH5alpha
  Copy number: High Copy
Gene/Insert
  Gene/Insert name: Paxillin (alt names: PXN; focal adhesion protein, mutated)
  Species: H. sapiens (human)
  Entrez Gene: PXN
  Promoter: CMV
  Tag / fusion protein: ECFP (N terminal on backbone)
  Cloning method: Restriction Enzyme; 5′ cloning site HindIII (not destroyed); 3′ cloning site XbaI (not destroyed)
  Sequencing primers: 5′ CFP/YFP FW (TGAGCAAAGACCCCAACGAG); 3′ EGFP RVs (CTCTACAAATGTGGTATGGCTG)
Terms and licenses: Academic/Nonprofit Terms; Industry Terms: Not Available to Industry
Depositor comments: Vector is a Clontech C1 vector with an MCS modification with original Bam HI mutation
How to cite: pCFP Paxillin was a gift from Kenneth Yamada (Addgene plasmid # 50510 ; http://n2t.net/addgene:50510 ; RRID:Addgene_50510)
