[The description below was written by a language model from this plasmid's Addgene catalogue record.]
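Description:
pCFP Paxillin is a mammalian expression plasmid that produces human paxillin (PXN) fused at its N terminus to enhanced cyan fluorescent protein (ECFP). It is built on pCFP NBC1, a lab-modified backbone described by the depositor as a Clontech C1-type vector with an altered multiple cloning site and a mutation of the original BamHI site. The plasmid is maintained at high copy number in E. coli under kanamycin selection. The record does not list the origin of replication or any mammalian selection marker, and no feature table is provided, so these details cannot be confirmed here.

Expression of the fusion is driven by the CMV promoter, a strong constitutive promoter suited to transient transfection of a wide range of mammalian cell lines. The ECFP coding sequence is part of the backbone, and the paxillin insert was placed downstream of it between HindIII and XbaI sites, both of which remain intact, so the insert can be excised or exchanged. One of the alternative names in the record carries the annotation "mutated", but the nature of any change relative to the reference PXN sequence is not specified.

Paxillin is an adaptor protein that localizes to focal adhesions, the sites where integrins link the extracellular matrix to the actin cytoskeleton. Although the record does not state an intended use, a cyan-tagged paxillin of this kind would typically serve as a live-cell marker for visualizing adhesion assembly, turnover and dynamics by fluorescence microscopy. It can be combined with spectrally distinct reporters, such as yellow or red fluorescent fusions, for multicolour imaging.
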