>Addgene plasmid #50510 | pCFP Paxillin | depositor partial sequence | sequence record 75442 | insert only
ATGGACGACCTCGACGCCCTGCTGGCGGACTTGGAGTCTACCACCTCCCACATCTCCAAACGGCCTGTGT
TCTTGTCGGAGGAGACCCCCTACTCATACCCAACTGGAAACCACACATACCAGGAGATTGCCGTGCCACC
CCCCGTCCCCCCACCCCCGTCCAGCGAGGCCCTCAATGGCACAATCCTTGACCCCTTAGACCAGTGGCAG
CCCAGCGGCTCCCGATTCATCCACCAGCAGCCTCAGTCCTCATCACCTGTGTACGGCTCCAGTGCCAAAA
CTTCCAGTGTCTCCAACCCTCAGGACAGTGTTGGCTCTCCGTGCTCCCGAGTGGGTGAGGAGGAGCACGT
CTACAGCTTCCCCAACAAGCAGAAATCAGCTGAGCCTTCACCCACCGTAATGAGCACGTCCCTGGGCAGC
AACCTTTCTGAACTCGACCGCCTGCTGCTGGAACTGAACGCTGTACAGCATAACCCGCCAGGCTTCCCTG
CAGATGAGGCCAACTCAAGCCCCCCGCTTCCTGGGGCCCTGAGCCCCCTCTATGGTGTCCCAGAGACTAA
CAGCCCCTTGGGAGGCAAAGCTGGGCCCCTGACGAAAGAGAAGCCTAAGCGGAATGGGGGCCGGGGCCTG
GAGGACGTGCGGCCCAGTGTGGAGAGTCTCTTGGATGAACTGGAGAGCTCCGTGCCCAGCCCCGTCCCTG
CCATCACTGTGAACCAGGGCGAGATGAGCAGCCCGCAGCGCGTCACCTCCACCCAACAGCAGACACGCAT
CTCGGCCTCCTCTGCCACCAGGGAGCTGGACGAGCTGATGGCTTCGCTGTCGGATTTCAAGTTCATGGCC
CAGGGGAAGACAGGGAGCAGCTCACCCCCTGGGGGGCCCCCGAAGCCCGGGAGCCAGCTGGACAGCATGC
TGGGGAGCCTGCAGTCTGACCTGAACAAGCTGGGGGTCGCCACAGTCGCCAAAGGAGTCTGCGGGGCCTG
CAAGAAGCCCATCGCCGGGCAGGTTGTGACCGCCATGGGGAAGACGTGGCACCCCGAGCACTTCGTCTGC
ACCCACTGCCAGGAGGAGATCGGATCCCGGAACTTCTTCGAGCGGGATGGACAGCCCTACTGTGAAAAGG
ACTACCACAACCTCTTCTCCCCGCGCTGCTACTACTGCAACGGCCCCATCCTGGATAAAGTGGTGACAGC
CCTTGACCGGACGTGGCACCCTGAACACTTCTTCTGTGCACAGTGTGGAGCCTTCTTTGGTCCCGAAGGG
TTCCACGAGAAGGACGGCAAGGCCTACTGTCGCAAGGACTACTTCGACATGTTCGCACCCAAGTGTGGCG
GCTGCGCCCGGGCCATCCTGGAGAACTATATCTCAGCCCTCAACACGCTGTGGCATCCTGAGTGCTTTGT
GTGCCGGGAATGCTTCACGCCATTCGTGAACGGCAGCTTCTTCGAGCACGACGGGCAGCCCTACTGTGAG
GTGCACTACCACGAGCGGCGCGGCTCGCTGTGTTCTGGCTGCCAGAAGCCCATCACCGGCCGCTGCATCA
CCGCCATGGCCAAGAAGTTCCACCCCGAGCACTTCGTCTGTGCCTTCTGCCTCAAGCAGCTCAACAAGGG
CACCTTCAAGGAGCAGAACGACAAGCCTTACTGTCAGAACTGCTTCCTCAAGCTCTTCTGCTAG
