>Addgene plasmid #50510 | pCFP Paxillin | addgene partial sequence | sequence record 78005 | EGFP-C 5'-CATGGTCCTGCTGGAGTTCGTG-3'
GCTGTACAAGTCCGGACTCAGATCTCGAGCTGCGGCCGCCGGATCCAAGCTTATGGACGACCTCGACGCC
CTGCTGGCGGACTTGGAGTCTACCACCTCCCACATCTCCAAACGGCCTGTGTTCTTGTCGGAGGAGACCC
CCTACTCATACCCAACTGGAAACCACACATACCAGGAGATTGCCGTGCCACCCCCCGTCCCCCCACCCCC
GTCCAGCGAGGCCCTCAATGGCACAATCCTTGACCCCTTAGACCAGTGGCAGCCCAGCGGCTCCCGATTC
ATCCACCAGCAGCCTCAGTCCTCATCACCTGTGTACGGCTCCAGTGCCAAAACTTCCAGTGTCTCCAACC
CTCAGGACAGTGTTGGCTCTCCGTGCTCCCGAGTGGGTGAGGAGGAGCACGTCTACAGCTTCCCCAACAA
GCAGAAATCAGCTGAGCCTTCACCCACCGTAATGAGCACGTCCCTGGGCAGCAACCTTTCTGAACTCGAC
CGCCTGCTGCTGGAACTGAACGCTGTACAGCATAACCCGCCAGGCTTCCCTGCAGATGAGGCCAACTCAA
GCCCCCCGCTTCCTGGGGCCCTGAGCCCCCTCTATGGTGTCCCAGAGACTAACAGCCCCTTGGGAGGCAA
AGCTGGGCCCCTGACGAAAGAGAAGCCTAAGCGGAATGGGGGCCGGGGCCTGGAGGACGTGCGGCCCAGT
GTGGAGAGTCTCTTGGATGAACTGGAGAGCTCCGTGCCCAGCCCCGTCCCTGCCATCACTGTGAACCAGG
GCGAGATGAGCAGCCCGCAGCGCGTCACCTCCACCCAACAGCAGACACGCATCTCGGCCTCCTCTGCCAC
CA
